>Addgene plasmid #67382 | pDEST14-ARL8A | addgene partial sequence | sequence record 118971 | T7 5'-TAATACGACTCACTATAGGG-3'
AAAAAGCAGGCTTAGAAGGAGATAGAACCATGATCGCTTTGTTCAACAAGCTGCTGGACTGGTTCAAGGC
CCTATTCTGGAAGGAGGAGATGGAGCTCACGCTGGTCGGGCTTCAGTACTCGGGCAAGACCACCTTCGTC
AACGTGATCGCGTCAGGACAGTTCAACGAGGACATGATCCCCACCGTGGGTTTCAACATGCGCAAAATCA
CCAAAGGGAATGTGACTATCAAGCTCTGGGACATTGGGGGACAGCCGCGTTTCCGCAGCATGTGGGAGCG
CTACTGCCGAGGAGTGAGCGCCATCGTGTACATGGTGGATGCTGCTGACCAGGAGAAGATTGAGGCCTCT
AAGAACGAGCTCCACAACCTACTGGACAAACCTCAGCTGCAGGGCATCCCGGTCTTAGTCCTGGGTAACA
AGCGAGACCTTCCGGGAGCATTGGATGAGAAGGAGCTGATTGAGAAAATGAATCTGTCTGCCATCCAGGA
CCGAGAGATCTGCTGCTACTCCATCTCTTGCAAAGAAAAGGACAACATTGACATCACCCTACAGTGGCTT
ATTCAACACTCGAAGTCACGGAGAAGCTGATAGGACCCAGCTTTCTTGTACAAAGTGGTGATGATCCGGC
TGCTAACAAAGCCCGAAAGGAAGCTGAGTTGGCTGCTGCCACCGCTGAGCAATAACTAGCATAACCCCTT
GGGGCCTCTAAACGGGTCTTGAGGGGTTTTTTGCTGAAAGGAGGAACTATATCCGGATATCCACAGGACG
GGTGTGGTCGCCATGATCGCGTAGTCGATAGTGGCTCCAAGTAGCGAAGCGAGCAGGACTGGGCGGCGGC
CAAAGCGGTCGGACAGTGCTCCGAGAACGGGGTGCGCATAGAAATTGCATCAACGCATATAGCGCTAGCA
GCACGCCATAGTGACTGGCGATGCTGTCGGAATGGACGATATCCCGCAA
