[The description below was written by a language model from this plasmid's Addgene catalogue record.]
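Description:
pDEST14-ARL8A is a bacterial expression plasmid built on the commercial Gateway destination vector pDEST14, carrying the human ARL8A open reading frame (also known as ARL10B or GIE2), which encodes a small GTPase of the ARF-like branch of the ARF family. The insert was introduced by Gateway recombination cloning, so the coding sequence is expected to be flanked by the att recombination scars that this method leaves behind. The plasmid is maintained in E. coli as a high-copy replicon under ampicillin selection, with a standard cloning strain used for propagation. The record does not include a feature table, so the origin of replication and the exact junction elements are not itemised.

Expression is driven by the T7 promoter, and the use of a T7 terminator sequencing primer indicates that a T7 terminator lies downstream of the insert. This arrangement requires T7 RNA polymerase, which is normally supplied by an expression host carrying an inducible chromosomal copy of the polymerase gene rather than by the cloning strain used for propagation. The stated purpose is production of native human Arl8 in E. coli, and no affinity or epitope tag is listed, consistent with an untagged protein whose termini are left unmodified.

The construct belongs to a plasmid toolbox for expressing or knocking down human ARF family GTPases (ARF, ARL and SAR proteins). That collection also covers bacterial co-expression with N-myristoyltransferases, although this record lists no such partner for this plasmid. It is suited to producing recombinant ARL8A for purification and biochemical study.
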