Addgene plasmid #67382: pDEST14-ARL8A
Purpose: Expression of native hArl8 in E. coli
Depositing lab: Richard Kahn. Depositing organization: Emory University. Publication: Tool box: Plasmids for the expression or knockdown of human ARF Family GTPases (ARF/ARL/SAR) and their co-expression in bacteria with N-myristoyltransferases. Kerr SC, Kahn RA. Cell Logist. 2015 Sep 21;5(3):e1090523. doi: 10.1080/21592799.2015.1090523. eCollection 2015 Jul-Sep. PubMed 27057421.
Backbone
  Vector backbone: pDEST14
  Backbone manufacturer: Life Technologies
  Vector type: Bacterial Expression
Growth in bacteria
  Bacterial resistance: Ampicillin, 100 μg/mL
  Growth temperature: 37°C
  Growth strain: DH5alpha
  Copy number: High Copy
Gene/Insert
  Gene/Insert name: ARL8A (alt name: pRK14s-D14)
  Species: H. sapiens (human)
  Entrez Gene: ARL8A (a.k.a. ARL10B, GIE2)
  Promoter: T7
  Cloning method: Gateway Cloning
  Sequencing primers: 5′ T7; 3′ T7-term
Terms and licenses: Academic/Nonprofit Terms; Industry Terms: Not Available to Industry
How to cite: pDEST14-ARL8A was a gift from Richard Kahn (Addgene plasmid # 67382 ; http://n2t.net/addgene:67382 ; RRID:Addgene_67382)
